Addgene plasmid #217841: MZB160
Purpose: Bacterial expression of 10xHis-SUMO (Smt3) fusion to HRV-3C cleavable Halotagged Arf (L8K+Q71L) for pulldown assays
Depositing lab: Richard Baker. Depositing organization: University of North Carolina at Chapel Hill. Publication: A structure-based mechanism for initiation of AP-3 coated vesicle formation. Begley M, Aragon M, Baker RW. Proc Natl Acad Sci U S A. 2024 Dec 24;121(52):e2411974121. doi: 10.1073/pnas.2411974121. Epub 2024 Dec 20. PubMed 39705307.
Backbone
  Vector backbone: pET-29b(+)
  Backbone manufacturer: Novagen
  Vector type: Bacterial Expression
Growth in bacteria
  Bacterial resistance: Kanamycin, 50 μg/mL
  Growth temperature: 37°C
  Growth strain: DH5alpha
  Copy number: Low Copy
Gene/Insert
  Gene/Insert name: Arf1 (alt name: ADP-ribosylation factor 1)
  Species: H. sapiens (human)
  Mutation: L8K, Q71L
  Entrez Gene: ARF1 (a.k.a. PVNH8)
  Tag / fusion protein: 10x His (N terminal on insert); SUMO (SMT3) (N terminal on insert); HaloTag (N terminal on insert)
  Cloning method: Gibson Cloning
  Sequencing primers: 5′ T7 Promoter; 3′ T7 Terminator
Resource information
  A portion of this plasmid was derived from a plasmid made by: BioBasic
Terms and licenses: Academic/Nonprofit Terms; Industry Terms: Not Available to Industry
How to cite: MZB160 was a gift from Richard Baker (Addgene plasmid # 217841 ; http://n2t.net/addgene:217841 ; RRID:Addgene_217841)
