[The description below was written by a language model from this plasmid's Addgene catalogue record and pLannotate feature annotations shown in this document.]
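Description:
MZB160 is a bacterial expression plasmid built on the Novagen pET-29b(+) backbone for producing a tagged, mutant form of human ARF1 (ADP-ribosylation factor 1) in E. coli. It replicates from a ColE1/pBR322-type origin accompanied by the rop gene and bom region, consistent with its listing as low copy, and is selected with kanamycin through an aminoglycoside phosphotransferase (KanR) cassette. An f1 origin is also present, along with backbone remnants that the automated annotation labels as tetracycline-resistance fragments.

Expression is driven by a T7 promoter followed by a lac operator and the T7 gene 10 ribosome binding site, with a plasmid-borne lacI gene supplying repressor. Transcription therefore depends on T7 RNA polymerase in the host and is inducible with IPTG; a T7 terminator closes the unit. The open reading frame reads, from the N terminus, a polyhistidine tag (catalogued as 10xHis, detected as an 8xHis match by the annotation software), yeast SUMO (Smt3), HaloTag, and then ARF1 carrying the L8K and Q71L substitutions. The catalogue entry states that an HRV-3C protease site makes the Halo-tagged Arf cleavable, although this site is not annotated in the feature table; a short unannotated gap between HaloTag and ARF1 may hold it. The ARF1 feature matched the bovine reference, but the record gives the species as human. Short His-tag and solubility-tag fragments lie between ARF1 and the terminator; the record does not say whether they are translated.

The His tag allows affinity purification and SUMO commonly aids solubility, while HaloTag binds covalently to chloroalkane ligands, allowing the Arf protein to be immobilised as bait. The stated purpose is pulldown assays.
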