Features (pLannotate 1.2.2; 22 found; start..end, strand, type, name):
    254..1144    -  CDS            HaloTag®: modified bacterial dehalogenase that forms covalent bonds with chloroalkane derivatives
   1145..1438    -  CDS            SMT3: SMT3_YEAST - Experimental evidence at protein level: Swiss-Prot protein existence level 1. Not known; suppressor of MIF2 mutations. From Saccharomyces cerevisiae (strain ATCC 204508 / S288c) (Baker's yeast).
   1448..1471    -  CDS            8xHis: 8xHis affinity tag
   1488..1510    -  RBS            RBS: efficient ribosome binding site from bacteriophage T7 gene 10 (Olins and Rangwala, 1989)
   1525..1549    -  protein_bind   lac operator: The lac repressor binds to the lac operator to inhibit transcription in E. coli. This inhibition can be relieved by adding lactose or isopropyl-β-D-thiogalactopyranoside (IPTG). lac repressor encoded by lacI
   1550..1568    -  promoter       T7 promoter: promoter for bacteriophage T7 RNA polymerase
   1590..1869    +  CDS            TcR (fragment): tetracycline efflux protein; tet; confers resistance to tetracycline
   1877..1954    +  promoter       lacI promoter: lacI
   1955..3037    +  CDS            lacI: lac repressor; lacI; The lac repressor binds to the lac operator to inhibit transcription in E. coli. This inhibition can be relieved by adding lactose or isopropyl-β-D-thiogalactopyranoside (IPTG).
   3050..3071    +  protein_bind   CAP binding site: CAP binding activates transcription in the presence of cAMP. E. coli catabolite activator protein
   3086..3377    +  CDS            TcR (fragment): tetracycline efflux protein; tet; confers resistance to tetracycline
   3449..3829    -  CDS            YPB1_ECOLX: Protein predicted: Swiss-Prot protein existence level 4. From Escherichia coli.
   3846..4037    +  CDS            rop: Rop protein, which maintains plasmids at low copy number; rop
   4139..4278    +  misc_feature   bom: basis of mobility region from pBR322
   4464..5052    -  rep_origin     ori: high-copy-number ColE1/pMB1/pBR322/pUC origin of replication
   5174..5989    +  CDS            KanR: aminoglycoside phosphotransferase; aph(3')-Ia; confers resistance to kanamycin in bacteria or G418 (Geneticin®) in eukaryotes
   5998..6055    -  promoter       AmpR promoter (fragment): bla
   6108..6536    -  rep_origin     f1 ori (sequence partly withheld): f1 bacteriophage origin of replication; arrow indicates direction of (+) strand synthesis
   6573..6620    -  terminator     T7 terminator: transcription terminator for bacteriophage T7 RNA polymerase
   6628..6677    -  CDS            SET1 (fragment): solubility-enhancement tag derived from T7 phage gene 10B
   6687..6704    -  CDS            9xHis (fragment): 9xHis affinity tag
   6797..214     -  CDS            ARF1 (across the origin): ARF1_BOVIN - Experimental evidence at protein level: Swiss-Prot protein existence level 1. GTP-binding protein involved in protein trafficking among different compartments. Modulates vesicle budding and uncoating within the Golgi complex. Deactivation induces the redistribution of the entire Golgi complex to the endoplasmic reticulum, suggesting a crucial role in protein trafficking. In its GTP-bound form, its triggers the association with coat proteins with the Golgi membrane. The hydrolysis of ARF1-bound GTP, which is mediated by ARFGAPs proteins, is required for dissociation of coat protein
>Addgene plasmid #217841 | MZB160 | addgene full sequence | sequence record 432998 | Addgene NGS Result
TATCCAGACCCCCTACATCCCATACAGTAAAACTGATATTCTTATATTCAACTGTTTCTACGTTAAAGCC
GATTGTAGGAATGGTAGTCACGATTTCCCCTAATTTCAGCTTATACAGGATAGTCGTTTTGCCGGCAGCG
TCCAGACCGACCATCAAAATGCGCATCTCTTTTTTACCGAACAAGCCCTTGAATTTGTTGGCGAATATAT
TTCCCGGGCCCTGAAACAGCACTTCCAGGCCAGTGGTTGGCTCGCCGGAAATCTCGAGCGTCGACAGCCA
GCGCGCGATCTCGCTGCCGATCAGGTCCGGGTTGTCTTCTTGCAGCAGATTCAGACCCGGGCCGATGTCC
ACAGCCTTGCAGTTAGGCAGGCTTTTGGCCAGGCGAGCGGCTTCGGCCGGTGGGATCAGAACGCCTGGGG
TGCCCCAGAACAGCAGCTTCGGGACAGGGGACTGGTGCAGCCAGTCCATGTATTCTTCGACCAGCGCGAC
GATGTTCGCTGGCTCACCGGCGATTGGCAGCTCGTTTGGGAAGCGCCACAGTGGCTCGCGGTCAACAGGA
TTCAGGAACGGCTCGCGGTAATGGTCCATCTCGACTTCAGTCAGCGGGCGGACGACACCCATCGGCAGCG
TACCCTCGATAAAAACGTTCTGATCGATGATCAGCTTGCGGCCGACGTCGGTGGTGCGGAAGGCCTGGAA
GGTCTCGCGGGCAAATTCTGGCCATTCGTCCCAGGTCGGGATAGGGCGGATGAACTCCATAAATGCAATA
CCTTTGACGCGCTCTGGATTGCGCTTGGCCCAGTGGAAACCCAGAGCGGAGCCCCAGTCGTGAATGACCA
GGACGACCTCTTCCAGACCCAGGGCTTCGATGAAGGCATCCATGAAGCGGACGTGGTCGTCGAAGAAATA
ACCCAGGTCTGGTTTGTCGGATTTGCCCATACCGATCAGGTCTGGAGCAATGCAGCGATGGGTCGGTGCA
ACATGCGGGATGATGTTGCGCCACACGTAGGAGGAGGTCGGGTTACCGTGCAGGAACAGCACAGGGGTGC
CATCGCGCGGACCAACATCGACGTAGTGCATGCGCTCGCCCAGGACTTCCACATAATGGGGGTCGAATGG
AAAGCCAGTACCGATTTCTGCCATGCCGCCAATCTGTTCACGATGCGCTTCAATAATATCGTTATCTTCC
ATATCCAGATCTTCCGGGGTCTGATCCGCCTGAATACGAATGCCATCATACAGAAAACGCAGGCTATCCA
TTTCTTTGCCCTGACGTTTCGCAAACGCTTCCATCAGACGACGCAGCGGGGTGGTTTTTTTAATTTTAAA
AAAAATTTCGCTGCTGCCATCGCTCACTTTCAGGTTAATATGGGTTTCCGGTTTCACTTCCGGTTTCACT
TCCGGTTTCGCTTCCTGGTTCACTTCGCTATCGCTCATGCTGCCGTGATGGTGATGGTGATGGTGATGGT
GATGGCCCATATGTATATCTCCTTCTTAAAGTTAAACAAAATTATTTCTAGAGGGGAATTGTTATCCGCT
CACAATTCCCCTATAGTGAGTCGTATTAATTTCGCGGGATCGAGATCTCGATCCTCTACGCCGGACGCAT
CGTGGCCGGCATCACCGGCGCCACAGGTGCGGTTGCTGGCGCCTATATCGCCGACATCACCGATGGGGAA
GATCGGGCTCGCCACTTCGGGCTCATGAGCGCTTGTTTCGGCGTGGGTATGGTGGCAGGCCCCGTGGCCG
GGGGACTGTTGGGCGCCATCTCCTTGCATGCACCATTCCTTGCGGCGGCGGTGCTCAACGGCCTCAACCT
ACTACTGGGCTGCTTCCTAATGCAGGAGTCGCATAAGGGAGAGCGTCGAGATCCCGGACACCATCGAATG
GCGCAAAACCTTTCGCGGTATGGCATGATAGCGCCCGGAAGAGAGTCAATTCAGGGTGGTGAATGTGAAA
CCAGTAACGTTATACGATGTCGCAGAGTATGCCGGTGTCTCTTATCAGACCGTTTCCCGCGTGGTGAACC
AGGCCAGCCACGTTTCTGCGAAAACGCGGGAAAAAGTGGAAGCGGCGATGGCGGAGCTGAATTACATTCC
CAACCGCGTGGCACAACAACTGGCGGGCAAACAGTCGTTGCTGATTGGCGTTGCCACCTCCAGTCTGGCC
CTGCACGCGCCGTCGCAAATTGTCGCGGCGATTAAATCTCGCGCCGATCAACTGGGTGCCAGCGTGGTGG
TGTCGATGGTAGAACGAAGCGGCGTCGAAGCCTGTAAAGCGGCGGTGCACAATCTTCTCGCGCAACGCGT
CAGTGGGCTGATCATTAACTATCCGCTGGATGACCAGGATGCCATTGCTGTGGAAGCTGCCTGCACTAAT
GTTCCGGCGTTATTTCTTGATGTCTCTGACCAGACACCCATCAACAGTATTATTTTCTCCCATGAAGACG
GTACGCGACTGGGCGTGGAGCATCTGGTCGCATTGGGTCACCAGCAAATCGCGCTGTTAGCGGGCCCATT
AAGTTCTGTCTCGGCGCGTCTGCGTCTGGCTGGCTGGCATAAATATCTCACTCGCAATCAAATTCAGCCG
ATAGCGGAACGGGAAGGCGACTGGAGTGCCATGTCCGGTTTTCAACAAACCATGCAAATGCTGAATGAGG
GCATCGTTCCCACTGCGATGCTGGTTGCCAACGATCAGATGGCGCTGGGCGCAATGCGCGCCATTACCGA
GTCCGGGCTGCGCGTTGGTGCGGATATCTCGGTAGTGGGATACGACGATACCGAAGACAGCTCATGTTAT
ATCCCGCCGTTAACCACCATCAAACAGGATTTTCGCCTGCTGGGGCAAACCAGCGTGGACCGCTTGCTGC
AACTCTCTCAGGGCCAGGCGGTGAAGGGCAATCAGCTGTTGCCCGTCTCACTGGTGAAAAGAAAAACCAC
CCTGGCGCCCAATACGCAAACCGCCTCTCCCCGCGCGTTGGCCGATTCATTAATGCAGCTGGCACGACAG
GTTTCCCGACTGGAAAGCGGGCAGTGAGCGCAACGCAATTAATGTAAGTTAGCTCACTCATTAGGCACCG
GGATCTCGACCGATGCCCTTGAGAGCCTTCAACCCAGTCAGCTCCTTCCGGTGGGCGCGGGGCATGACTA
TCGTCGCCGCACTTATGACTGTCTTCTTTATCATGCAACTCGTAGGACAGGTGCCGGCAGCGCTCTGGGT
CATTTTCGGCGAGGACCGCTTTCGCTGGAGCGCGACGATGATCGGCCTGTCGCTTGCGGTATTCGGAATC
TTGCACGCCCTCGCTCAAGCCTTCGTCACTGGTCCCGCCACCAAACGTTTCGGCGAGAAGCAGGCCATTA
TCGCCGGCATGGCGGCCCCACGGGTGCGCATGATCGTGCTCCTGTCGTTGAGGACCCGGCTAGGCTGGCG
GGGTTGCCTTACTGGTTAGCAGAATGAATCACCGATACGCGAGCGAACGTGAAGCGACTGCTGCTGCAAA
ACGTCTGCGACCTGAGCAACAACATGAATGGTCTTCGGTTTCCGTGTTTCGTAAAGTCTGGAAACGCGGA
AGTCAGCGCCCTGCACCATTATGTTCCGGATCTGCATCGCAGGATGCTGCTGGCTACCCTGTGGAACACC
TACATCTGTATTAACGAAGCGCTGGCATTGACCCTGAGTGATTTTTCTCTGGTCCCGCCGCATCCATACC
GCCAGTTGTTTACCCTCACAACGTTCCAGTAACCGGGCATGTTCATCATCAGTAACCCGTATCGTGAGCA
TCCTCTCTCGTTTCATCGGTATCATTACCCCCATGAACAGAAATCCCCCTTACACGGAGGCATCAGTGAC
CAAACAGGAAAAAACCGCCCTTAACATGGCCCGCTTTATCAGAAGCCAGACATTAACGCTTCTGGAGAAA
CTCAACGAGCTGGACGCGGATGAACAGGCAGACATCTGTGAATCGCTTCACGACCACGCTGATGAGCTTT
ACCGCAGCTGCCTCGCGCGTTTCGGTGATGACGGTGAAAACCTCTGACACATGCAGCTCCCGGAGACGGT
CACAGCTTGTCTGTAAGCGGATGCCGGGAGCAGACAAGCCCGTCAGGGCGCGTCAGCGGGTGTTGGCGGG
TGTCGGGGCGCAGCCATGACCCAGTCACGTAGCGATAGCGGAGTGTATACTGGCTTAACTATGCGGCATC
AGAGCAGATTGTACTGAGAGTGCACCATTGCGGTGTGAAATACCGCACAGATGCGTAAGGAGAAAATACC
GCATCAGGCGCTCTTCCGCTTCCTCGCTCACTGACTCGCTGCGCTCGGTCGTTCGGCTGCGGCGAGCGGT
ATCAGCTCACTCAAAGGCGGTAATACGGTTATCCACAGAATCAGGGGATAACGCAGGAAAGAACATGTGA
GCAAAAGGCCAGCAAAAGGCCAGGAACCGTAAAAAGGCCGCGTTGCTGGCGTTTTTCCATAGGCTCCGCC
CCCCTGACGAGCATCACAAAAATCGACGCTCAAGTCAGAGGTGGCGAAACCCGACAGGACTATAAAGATA
CCAGGCGTTTCCCCCTGGAAGCTCCCTCGTGCGCTCTCCTGTTCCGACCCTGCCGCTTACCGGATACCTG
TCCGCCTTTCTCCCTTCGGGAAGCGTGGCGCTTTCTCATAGCTCACGCTGTAGGTATCTCAGTTCGGTGT
AGGTCGTTCGCTCCAAGCTGGGCTGTGTGCACGAACCCCCCGTTCAGCCCGACCGCTGCGCCTTATCCGG
TAACTATCGTCTTGAGTCCAACCCGGTAAGACACGACTTATCGCCACTGGCAGCAGCCACTGGTAACAGG
ATTAGCAGAGCGAGGTATGTAGGCGGTGCTACAGAGTTCTTGAAGTGGTGGCCTAACTACGGCTACACTA
GAAGGACAGTATTTGGTATCTGCGCTCTGCTGAAGCCAGTTACCTTCGGAAAAAGAGTTGGTAGCTCTTG
ATCCGGCAAACAAACCACCGCTGGTAGCGGTGGTTTTTTTGTTTGCAAGCAGCAGATTACGCGCAGAAAA
AAAGGATCTCAAGAAGATCCTTTGATCTTTTCTACGGGGTCTGACGCTCAGTGGAACGAAAACTCACGTT
AAGGGATTTTGGTCATGAACAATAAAACTGTCTGCTTACATAAACAGTAATACAAGGGGTGTTATGAGCC
ATATTCAACGGGAAACGTCTTGCTCTAGGCCGCGATTAAATTCCAACATGGATGCTGATTTATATGGGTA
TAAATGGGCTCGCGATAATGTCGGGCAATCAGGTGCGACAATCTATCGATTGTATGGGAAGCCCGATGCG
CCAGAGTTGTTTCTGAAACATGGCAAAGGTAGCGTTGCCAATGATGTTACAGATGAGATGGTCAGACTAA
ACTGGCTGACGGAATTTATGCCTCTTCCGACCATCAAGCATTTTATCCGTACTCCTGATGATGCATGGTT
ACTCACCACTGCGATCCCCGGGAAAACAGCATTCCAGGTATTAGAAGAATATCCTGATTCAGGTGAAAAT
ATTGTTGATGCGCTGGCAGTGTTCCTGCGCCGGTTGCATTCGATTCCTGTTTGTAATTGTCCTTTTAACA
GCGATCGCGTATTTCGTCTCGCTCAGGCGCAATCACGAATGAATAACGGTTTGGTTGATGCGAGTGATTT
TGATGACGAGCGTAATGGCTGGCCTGTTGAACAAGTCTGGAAAGAAATGCATAAACTTTTGCCATTCTCA
CCGGATTCAGTCGTCACTCATGGTGATTTCTCACTTGATAACCTTATTTTTGACGAGGGGAAATTAATAG
GTTGTATTGATGTTGGACGAGTCGGAATCGCAGACCGATACCAGGATCTTGCCATCCTATGGAACTGCCT
CGGTGAGTTTTCTCCTTCATTACAGAAACGGCTTTTTCAAAAATATGGTATTGATAATCCTGATATGAAT
AAATTGCAGTTTCATTTGATGCTCGATGAGTTTTTCTAAGAATTAATTCATGAGCGGATACATATTTGAA
TGTATTTAGAAAAATAAACAAATAGGGGTTCCGCGCACATTTCCCCGAAAAGTGCCACCTAAATTGTAAG
CGTTAATATTTTGTTAAAATTCGCGTTAAATTTTTGTTAAATCAGCTCATTTTTTAACCAATAGGCCGAA
ATCGGCAAAATCCCTTATAAATCAAAAGAATAGACCGAGATAGGGT
[37 nt withheld, positions 6207-6243]
AAAGAACGTGGACTCCAACGTCAAAGG
[49 nt withheld, positions 6271-6319]
T
[91 nt withheld, positions 6321-6411]
G
[124 nt withheld, positions 6413-6536]
CCCATTCGCCAATCCGGATATAGTTCCTCCTTTCAGCAAAAAACCCCTCAAGACCCGTTTAGAGGCCCCA
AGGGGTTATGCTAGTTATTGCTCAGCGGTGGCAGCAGCCAACTCAGCTTCCTTTCGGGCTTTGTTAGCAG
CCGGATCTCAGTGGTGGTGGTGGTGGTGCTCGACTAAGTTGGCAGCATCACCCGACGCACTTTGCGCCGA
ATAAATACCTAAGCTTGTCTTCACTCGAGGGTACCCATGGATCCTTATTATTTTTGATTCCGCAGTTGGT
TGCTAAGCCAGTCCAAACCCTCGTACAGCCCGTCGCCGCTCGTTGCGCACGTTGCCTGAATGTACCAGTT
TCTATGCCGCAGGGAGTGAAGTCCCAATTTGTCAGTTATTTCTGCAGCGTTCATGGCGTTCGGTAAATCT
TGTTTATTGGCGAACACCAACAGGACCGCATCTCTCAGCTCGTCTTCTGCAAGCATGCGCATAAGTTCTT
CGCGGGCTTCATTCACCCGCTCACGGTCATTAGAGTCTACTACAAAGATCAGTCCCTGCGTATTTTGGAA
ATAGTGTCTCCATAAAGGTCTGATCT
